>Addgene plasmid #159449 | pCL27-decoder | depositor full sequence | sequence record 308220 | pCL27-decoder sequence 9192 bps
GCTGGCAAAACTATTGAAGAGTTTTCCTCGCTAAAACTGTGCGATGCCTCTCGATCGGATGTGCTGCAAG
GCGATTAAGTTGGGTAACGCCAGGGTTTTCCCAGTCACGACGTTGTAAAACGACGGCCAGTGAATTGTAA
TACGACTCACTATAGGGCGAATTGGAGAAACAGAATAATATATAAACCTGTATAATATAACCTTGAAGAC
TATATTTCTTTTCGCGGCCGCCTATAGGGCGAATTGGAGCTCCCTAGGACGATGATTCAGTTCGCCTTCT
ATCCTTTGTTTACGTATTTGTTTATATATATAACTTTATTTTTTTTTATTAATTGGGCTGCAAGACAATT
TTGTTGTCAGTGATGCCTCAATCCTTCTTTTGCTTCCATATTTACCATGTGGACCCTTTCAAAACAGAGT
TGTATCTCTGCAGGATGCCCTTTTTGACGTATTGAATGGCATAATTGCACTGTCACTTTTCGCGCTGTCT
CATTTTGGTGCGATGATGAAACAAACATGAAACGTCTGTAATTTGAAACAAATAACGTAATTCTCGGGAT
TGGTTTTATTTAAATGACAATGTAAGAGTGGCTTTGTAAGGTATGTGTTGCTCTAGAAAAGGTTGAAACC
AGTTCCCTGAAATTATTCCCCTATCTATCATTGATAGATATAAAAGTCTATCATTGATAGAGTAATTCTG
TAAATCTATTTCTTAAACTTCTTAAATTCTACTTTTATAGTTAGTCTTTTTTTTAGTTTTAAAACACCAA
GAACTTAGTTTCGAATAAACACACATAAACAAACAAAACTAGTGGATCCCCCGGGCTGCAGGAATTCGAT
ATCAAGCTTATGAGATCTAAAGGTGAAGAATTATTCACTGGTGTTGTCCCAATTTTGGTTGAATTAGATG
GTGATGTTAATGGTCACAAATTTTCTGTCTCCGGTGAAGGTGAAGGTGATGCTACTTACGGTAAATTGAC
CTTAAAATTTATTTGTACTACTGGTAAATTGCCAGTTCCATGGCCAACCTTAGTCACTACTTTAGGTTAT
GGTTTGATGTGTTTTGCTAGATACCCAGATCATATGAAACAACATGACTTTTTCAAGTCTGCCATGCCAG
AAGGTTATGTTCAAGAAAGAACTATTTTTTTCAAAGATGACGGTAACTACAAGACCAGAGCTGAAGTCAA
GTTTGAAGGTGATACCTTAGTTAATAGAATCGAATTAAAAGGTATTGATTTTAAAGAAGATGGTAACATT
TTAGGTCACAAATTGGAATACAACTATAACTCTCACAATGTTTACATCATGGCTGACAAACAAAAGAATG
GTATCAAAGTTAACTTCAAAATTAGACACAACATTGAAGATGGTTCTGTTCAATTAGCTGACCATTATCA
ACAAAATACTCCAATTGGTGATGGTCCAGTCTTGTTACCAGACAACCATTACTTATCCTATCAATCTAAG
TTATCCAAAGATCCAAACGAAAAGAGAGACCACATGGTCTTGTTAGAATTTGTTACTGCTGCTGGTATTA
CCCATGGTATGGATGAATTGTACAAAGGATCCTAACTCGAGACAGGCCCCTTTTCCTTTGTCTATATCAT
GTAATTAGTTATGTCACGCTTACATTCACGCCCTCCTCCCACATCCGCTCTAACCGAAAAGGAAGGAGTT
AGACAACCTGAAGTCTAGGTCCCTATTTATTTTTTTTAATAGTTATGTTAGTATTAAGAACGTTATTTAT
ATTTCAAATTTTTCTTTTTTTTCTGTACAAACGCGTGTACGCATGTAACATTATACTGAAAACCTTGCTT
GAGAAGGTTTTGGGACGCTCGAAGGCTTTAATTTGCAAGGTTCGCAGTTTACACTCTCATCGTCGCTCTC
ATCATCGCTTCCGTTGTTGTTTTCCTTAGTAGCGTCTGCTTGGTACCCAGCTTCGGCCGTATTTACAGAT
AACGATGTCGTTATTATATATATATATATATATTGTCACTTGTACCCAGCTTTTGTTCCCTTTAGTGAGG
GTTAATTTCGAGCTTGGCGTAATCATGGTCATAGCTGTTTCCTGTGTGAAATTGTTATCCGCTCACAACA
GCTGAGAAGCGGTCAGCAAGAAGAAAATCGAATAATCAGTTTCAATGAATATAGACGTAACAAAGGCACA
AAAAAGAAAACAAGTAGATATGTCATACATATATATATATTTCAGGCAGCAAGTGACCATCAACCAGGAA
GTGTGAAATAGCAAAGAACTGTTTACTTCTTCAGACTTAGAAAGCTCTTCCCATAGGAGAAAGCAACTGC
TTTCCTTTGTAGTAATTGATTGTCTTTTCAGCCCTTGACGCAACACCGTCCGCTGTGAAATCGAACAATT
TGTAAATTTCAGGCGCGCCATCCTGCAGGCATTAATGAATCGGCCAACGCGCGGGGAGAGGCGGTTTGCG
TATTGGGCGCTCTTCCGCTTCCTCGCTCACTGACTCGCTGCGCTCGGTCGTTCGGCTGCGGCGAGCGGTA
TCAGCTCACTCAAAGGCGGTAATACGGTTATCCACAGAATCAGGGGATAACGCAGGAAAGAACATGTGAG
CAAAAGGCCAGCAAAAGGCCAGGAACCGTAAAAAGGCCGCGTTGCTGGCGTTTTTCCATAGGCTCCGCCC
CCCTGACGAGCATCACAAAAATCGACGCTCAAGTCAGAGGTGGCGAAACCCGACAGGACTATAAAGATAC
CAGGCGTTTCCCCCTGGAAGCTCCCTCGTGCGCTCTCCTGTTCCGACCCTGCCGCTTACCGGATACCTGT
CCGCCTTTCTCCCTTCGGGAAGCGTGGCGCTTTCTCATAGCTCACGCTGTAGGTATCTCAGTTCGGTGTA
GGTCGTTCGCTCCAAGCTGGGCTGTGTGCACGAACCCCCCGTTCAGCCCGACCGCTGCGCCTTATCCGGT
AACTATCGTCTTGAGTCCAACCCGGTAAGACACGACTTATCGCCACTGGCAGCAGCCACTGGTAACAGGA
TTAGCAGAGCGAGGTATGTAGGCGGTGCTACAGAGTTCTTGAAGTGGTGGCCTAACTACGGCTACACTAG
AAGAACAGTATTTGGTATCTGCGCTCTGCTGAAGCCAGTTACCTTCGGAAAAAGAGTTGGTAGCTCTTGA
TCCGGCAAACAAACCACCGCTGGTAGCGGTGGTTTTTTTGTTTGCAAGCAGCAGATTACGCGCAGAAAAA
AAGGATCTCAAGAAGATCCTTTGATCTTTTGTTTAAACCTACGGGGTCTGACGCTCAGTGGAACGAAAAC
TCACGTTAAGGGATTTTGGTCATGAGATTATCAAAAAGGATCTTCACCTAGATCCTTTTAAATTAAAAAT
GAAGTTTTAAATCAATCTAAAGTATATATGAGTAAACTTGGTCTGACAGTTACCAATGCTTAATCAGTGA
GGCACCTATCTCAGCGATCTGTCTATTTCGTTCATCCATAGTTGCCTGACTCCCCGTCGTGTAGATAACT
ACGATACGGGAGGGCTTACCATCTGGCCCCAGTGCTGCAATGATACCGCGAGACCCACGCTCACCGGCTC
CAGATTTATCAGCAATAAACCAGCCAGCCGGAAGGGCCGAGCGCAGAAGTGGTCCTGCAACTTTATCCGC
CTCCATCCAGTCTATTAATTGTTGCCGGGAAGCTAGAGTAAGTAGTTCGCCAGTTAATAGTTTGCGCAAC
GTTGTTGCCATTGCTACAGGCATCGTGGTGTCACGCTCGTCGTTTGGTATGGCTTCATTCAGCTCCGGTT
CCCAACGATCAAGGCGAGTTACATGATCCCCCATGTTGTGCAAAAAAGCGGTTAGCTCCTTCGGTCCTCC
GATGGTTGTCAGAAGTAAGTTGGCCGCAGTGTTATCACTCATGGTTATGGCAGCACTGCATAATTCTCTT
ACTGTCATGCCATCCGTAAGATGCTTTTCTGTGACTGGTGAGTACTCAACCAAGTCATTCTGAGAATAGT
GTATGCGGCGACCGAGTTGCTCTTGCCCGGCGTCAATACGGGATAATACCGCGCCACATAGCAGAACTTT
AAAAGTGCTCATCATTGGAAAACGTTCTTCGGGGCGAAAACTCTCAAGGATCTTACCGCTGTTGAGATCC
AGTTCGATGTAACCCACTCGTGCACCCAACTGATCTTCAGCATCTTTTACTTTCACCAGCGTTTCTGGGT
GAGCAAAAACAGGAAGGCAAAATGCCGCAAAAAAGGGAATAAGGGCGACACGGAAATGTTGAATACTCAT
ACTCTTCCTTTTTCAATATTATTGAAGCATTTATCAGGGTTATTGTCTCATGAGCGGATACATATTTGAA
TGTATTTAGAAAAATAAACAAATAGGGGTTCCGCGCACATTTCCCCGAAAAGTGCCACCTGACGTCGAAA
GAACGCGGCATTAGCAACATTTGCGAAGCGAACGATTTTGCGAACTGCTATTAATTAATTGGCGCGCCTG
TGAAGATCACAAGGTTTTGCATTGAGGATAGTATAGAAGCAAGAATCATTGAATTACAGGAAAAAAAGGC
AAATATGATTCATGCTACAATAAACCAAGATGAAGCTGCCATTAGCAGACTAACGCCAGCCGATTTACAG
TTCTTATTCAATAACTAATATTTTATTCTCTTATTATATATTATTCTCGGAGTTTTTAAGTGACATCACC
CGAAAAGAAGCTAAGTCTTTCTCCTAATTCATATTTAATTATTGTACATGGACATATGCATATCATACGT
AATGCTCAACCTTAAGCTGCTGCGGAGCTTCCACGAGCACCAGCACCTGAAGCAACTAGACTTATTTGCG
CTTGAGTTAGTTCTATACTTGGCAGTGGAAGTTTGTCATTATGAGTTGGTGGAGGTAAAAATCCAACCTT
GTTTAAAAATGCAATATATATACCAACCTCTTCTGGAGTAACACCTATTCCATTAGACCAATCAACACCT
GTCCATGCGGTGTCTTTCTTTAAAGATGCCACGGCGTTCCTATCGTCTAGTTCCGGAGCTTTGGTACTTT
CAGGTAAGTTGTCTAAGACCATGTGTAGCAAAGGATACAACGCATTTTCTTCATTCCTGTCAATAACAGA
CGCCTCCAATGATTTCTTCCATTTAGAATAGCTTTCGATTTCGACATCGTAACCATAATCGTGTAAAGTA
TACAAGTAGTCTTTGAATAATATTCTTGGGTGACCCGTTACTTGAGCAACGGCCAATTCATTTTCTTTGG
GAGGATTCAAAGACGTAGCAACAACAACACGAGCAACATGATCTACTGGAACCATATTCACGGAATTTTC
GATGTCTGGAATCTTACCTAATTGGACTGAACCTTTCAAAAATCTCAATAAGAAATCATCTGTGTTTGAA
GAACCATTGGCAGAGGCACCTGTTACGTAACCTGGTCTGACAATACACCCACGTAGGCCCCTTTCACCTG
CACGTCTAATGATGTACTCAGCAGCCCATTTGGACTGACCATATCCACCAGTGAGCCCGCTTGCAGAGTT
CATTAAATCGTCTGATTCTAAAATGCCTGGCTTCCCTTCGCTAACAAGTTTATCTGACAAATTAAAGTAG
TATTCAGTGTCAAGAGTAGAAGTGGAGGAAACAAAGTCAAAGAACTTTGGCTTGCCGACGGCGGCTAAGC
TCATAACATTGATAGTTGAAATAACATTTGGATCTCTCAATTTGGCGTATGGATAAACCCAGTGAACTAA
CGCACCATTATGGATAATTATATCAACTGTGTTTGCCAAATCCATCCACTTCTCATCTGAAAGACCAAAT
TGGCTTTTAGATAAATCGCCTAATACAACTTTAATATTTGAGGCAAATTTTTCGTTCCAAGTACCATAGG
TGATACCTGCCTTTTGTAATCTTGCAAATGCAGCTTCTTCATCCTTGGCCCTGACGTGGGCAAACACTTT
GAAACTGTAGTTCTTTGGAGAACGTCCTAACAAATCTGCAAGGATGTAGGAGCCCAGAAATCCTGTGACA
CCAGTAACAAACACATTAATTGTTGTTTTTCCTTCGGCACTATTAGGTTCAACAAAATATTCACGAGAGG
GGTACGAACTTGGTAGCGTCTCAACCAATTTCTTGGCGTCTTCCGCATAATTTGCAGTGACATTTTCGAC
GACCTCACCTTGAGATGATCCACCCGATGATTTAATTCTGTCAATTTCCGCGGCAAAGGCCTTTATCGTT
GGATACTTGAAAATTGTGCCCAATGGTAAATCAACTTGCAGCTTTTTCTTTAAGGTAAAAATCATTTTGG
TAGCCAAGATAGAATGACCACCTAAATCGAAAAACGAATCATCTGGTGATACAGATGCTGGCTTGGTAGG
TAATATACTTAACCATAAGTCTCTAACCTCGCGCTCAACATTGGTAAACTGAGAGTCGTCAGTTTCAGAA
ACTGTATTTTCAGCTACCAAATTTAATTGCTTGGGAGTTGGGAATTGAAGTTTAGGCTTATCAACTTTAC
CATTTGGATTCAATGGTAGTTTATCCATAACCACAATCAAGGAAGGCATAGCATAGCTAGCCAATCTTTT
CTTTAAGAAAGTCCTGATGTCCTTGGATAAAAGATGGTAACCGATTAAGCCCTTAACTATAGGGTCAGTT
TCAACCTCCTTTGGAACATCACTTTGGAACTTAGACAAGTCATCTGGCTTGTCAAATCTTGGGACCATAA
ATGTGATCAATGTTGGCTCATTGTCGGCATTTTTGCGAACTAAAGTAATGTTTTCTCTTACCAATGGATG
TTGGGAAATGTGCGTATCTATTTCTCCTAATTCGATTCTGAACCCACGAATTTTAACTTGATCATCAGCC
CTACCGCAACATTCACAGTCACCGTTTGGTAGATAACGACCTAAATCACCCGTTCTGTACAATCTATCTC
TTGGACCTAACCAGAATTGTCTCCAAGGTTCACCATTATCCTTATCCAAATAATTCCAGTGATCTTTTTC
AACAAACCAGTTGTTCACAAATTTTTCTTTATTCAATTCTGGTAATCCTCTATAACCTTCGGCCAAACCA
CCTGCACGAACATAAATCTCACCTATTTCGCCAATACCACATATTTGAGTACGGTCGTTCCTGTTAACAA
CTAATAGCTGAACGTTCAACATACCTTTACCAGCAGGCATGACATCTTTCAATTTTTTCAAAAAGTTTGG
ATCGTCATTTTTTGATTTAACTTCGAAATAAGAAACTGCACGCTGTGTTTCAGTAGTACCGTACATATTA
ACAATACGGCAATTTTCTGCCAAGGTTTGTAACCTCAGACAATCACGTTTTGTTAAAATGTCACCCACAA
AGAACGCATGATGTAACTTAGGGAATGGTGTAGTAGCTTGGGCAGTAAGTAATTGACCCATGGCAGGTGT
TAAATGGGTAACTGTGCAACCATACTTACTCATCCATTCCGCTAAACGGCCCGGTGTACCAATATCATCT
TGAGTAGGGACATACAATTGGGCACCTAAAAATAATGGTGTAAACATATCTCTTTGAATTGGATCATGTG
CAATACCGCTCAGCATTGTGAATTTATCATTTTCTGTTAAGTTGAACCTTTTGGACATCCAATTGAAATA
ATAAGCCAAGGAAAAATGTCTACCAAGAACACCCTTAGGAATACCTTCGGAACCAGATGTGAAAGATAGG
GTTGGGTTGGAATCTGGTCCAACTACAACACCTGTTCTGGTGTCTTTGTAGTGATCGTATGGAGCCAAAA
CATCCTCGCCATTGTCCAATTTGCCACCTTCAATAGTACCATTTTCTTGAATAGCGATGGAATTGATTCT
TGAAACAATCTCCAATTCATCATTGATGTAATCTTCTACTAATTGATCCAATTGTCCAGCAGCTCTAATA
ACAATCAACCCACGTGGTTTAGCAACACCTAAGTAAATGGTTTGTCTGGCTGGGGGATATGCAGGGTCGA
TAACTGAAAAGGTTGCGCCAGCTTTCAAGACACCCATCACACATACCATCAAATCCACACCCCTAGAAGA
ATAGATCATCACTACATCACCTCTTTTGATACCTGTTTTAATCAAATAATGGGCAACTATGTTAGAAGTG
CGGTTGATGTCGCGATAAGTGAAAGAACGGGACTTGTCGGAATTTAGTGTTGGAGTCTCCACAACACAGG
TTCTCTCTGGGAAGGCTTCAGCATTGTCCTGGAAAATGTCGTGAATACACCCCACGAAATCGCACCAGCC
CAAGTTCTTAGTTGGATCAGGTAAACTATCCTTGGATGATGCGGTGATCAGAGAGATTTTAGTTATGCAA
TTGGATGGATCGCTTAGCGCAGCAGTCAAATATTGAGTAAATTGGTCCGCAACAATGGTTACTCTTTCAT
TCGAATACAGTAAGCTGTTATAAATTAAGTTCAAAACATGCGCATTATTACTGGTATCCAAATTCAAAGC
AAAGTCCACTAAATGATGCTTGAACTCGTCTAATTTGAAATCTTGGTTTTCCAAAAAGGCCAAACGGAAC
AACTGAGGGGTCCTTTCCAAGTCTTGGCAACTTTGAATTTTTTCAGCTAGCTCGTCAAAGGAAAAATTGG
CCTCAATAGAATTGAGCTTGTTCAACTCATTGTTAATTGTAGAATACAGCTCATTAAATGACCACGTTGG
TTGAATATTGAATCTTAAGATTTTGTTATTCGCAATATAAAGAACAATATCATCGTCACCAGTTACTCTA
TATATCAATGCAGCCCATACACTCAAAGCGACAGCGTATTTGTTAGAAAAACTATCATGAGGCACATCGA
GCTGAGGTAGCTGTAACGAATATGTAGCTTGTTTCGTATAAGGTTCTTGTTGTGGGCGTAAAAAGTCATG
TGGTAACACTGAAAGAGTTGGATTATCCAACTTCTCTATCCAGACCTTTTCGTTAGTCATTAGTGAGTAA
CTCTGTGATATGTCTCTATAATTAGCAGTTTTTCACTGAAATTCCAGGAAAGGTAATAAACTCAGATTTT
TTTTTATACTATTGGCTGCTTGTTACTTATATATCTTGAACTTCTCCCAGCGGGTCTTCAAATACATTTG
GGCGATGTTCATGTTCATTAGGCAGGTATTTCGACATTGAGTCACACGCGAAAAACCGCCGGAATTTTTT
ATGTAATTGCAAGTGCAATTCC
Features (pLannotate 1.2.2; 18 found; start..end, strand, type, name):
     57..135     -  CDS            lacZα (fragment): LacZα fragment of β-galactosidase; lacZ fragment
    138..156     +  promoter       T7 promoter: promoter for bacteriophage T7 RNA polymerase
    677..693     +  protein_bind   tet operator (fragment): bacterial operator O1 for the tetR and tetA genes tetracycline repressor TetR
    692..807     +  promoter       GAP promoter (fragment): S. cerevisiae TDH3; promoter for glyceraldehyde-3-phosphate dehydrogenase
    807..851     +  misc_feature   MCS (fragment): pBluescript multiple cloning site
    850..1566    +  CDS            mCitrine: mCitrine is a basic (constitutively fluorescent) yellow fluorescent protein published in 2001, derived from Aequorea victoria.
   1607..1856    +  terminator     CYC1 terminator: S. cerevisiae CYC1; transcription terminator for CYC1
   1978..1995    -  promoter       LEU2 promoter (fragment): S. cerevisiae LEU2
   2019..2037    -  promoter       T3 promoter: promoter for bacteriophage T3 RNA polymerase
   2082..2098    -  protein_bind   lac operator: The lac repressor binds to the lac operator to inhibit transcription in E. coli. This inhibition can be relieved by adding lactose or isopropyl-β-D-thiogalactopyranoside (IPTG). lac repressor encoded by lacI
   2102..2392    -  CDS            YBW6_YEAST (fragment): Protein uncertain: Swiss-Prot protein existence level 5. From Saccharomyces cerevisiae (strain ATCC 204508 / S288c) (Baker's yeast).
   2409..2460    -  CDS            lacI (fragment): lac repressor; lacI; The lac repressor binds to the lac operator to inhibit transcription in E. coli. This inhibition can be relieved by adding lactose or isopropyl-β-D-thiogalactopyranoside (IPTG).
   2643..3231    -  rep_origin     ori: high-copy-number ColE1/pMB1/pBR322/pUC origin of replication
   3410..4270    -  CDS            AmpR: β-lactamase; bla; confers resistance to ampicillin, carbenicillin, and related antibiotics
   4271..4375    -  promoter       AmpR promoter: bla
   4477..4635    +  CDS            RAD16 (fragment): RAD16_YEAST - Experimental evidence at protein level: Swiss-Prot protein existence level 1. Component of the global genome repair (GGR) complex which promotes global genome nucleotide excision repair (GG-NER) which removes DNA damage from nontranscribing DNA. Involved in differential repair of DNA after UV damage. Will repair preferentially the MAT-alpha locus compared with the HML-alpha locus. From Saccharomyces cerevisiae (strain ATCC 204508 / S288c) (Baker's yeast).
   4775..8950    -  CDS            LYS2: LYS2_YEAST - Experimental evidence at protein level: Swiss-Prot protein existence level 1. Catalyzes the activation of alpha-aminoadipate by ATP- dependent adenylation and the reduction of activated alpha-aminoadipate by NADPH. The activated alpha-aminoadipate is bound to the phosphopantheinyl group of the enzyme itself before it is reduced to (S)-2-amino-6-oxohexanoate. From Saccharomyces cerevisiae (strain ATCC 204508 / S288c) (Baker's yeast).
   8951..9190    -  promoter       LYS2 promoter: S. cerevisiae LYS2
