>Addgene plasmid #159449 | pCL27-decoder | addgene full sequence | sequence record 313197 | Addgene NGS Result
GACATTGAGTCACACGCGAAAAACCGCCGGAATTTTTTATGTAATTGCAAGTGCAATTCCGCTGGCAAAA
CTATTGAAGAGTTTTCCTCGCTAAAACTGTGCGATGCCTCTCGATCGGATGTGCTGCAAGGCGATTAAGT
TGGGTAACGCCAGGGTTTTCCCAGTCACGACGTTGTAAAACGACGGCCAGTGAATTGTAATACGACTCAC
TATAGGGCGAATTGGAGAAACAGAATAATATATAAACCTGTATAATATAACCTTGAAGACTATATTTCTT
TTCGCGGCCGCCTATAGGGCGAATTGGAGCTCCCTAGGACGATGATTCAGTTCGCCTTCTATCCTTTGTT
TACGTATTTGTTTATATATATAACTTTATTTTTTTTTATTAATTGGGCTGCAAGACAATTTTGTTGTCAG
TGATGCCTCAATCCTTCTTTTGCTTCCATATTTACCATGTGGACCCTTTCAAAACAGAGTTGTATCTCTG
CAGGATGCCCTTTTTGACGTATTGAATGGCATAATTGCACTGTCACTTTTCGCGCTGTCTCATTTTGGTG
CGATGATGAAACAAACATGAAACGTCTGTAATTTGAAACAAATAACGTAATTCTCGGGATTGGTTTTATT
TAAATGACAATGTAAGAGTGGCTTTGTAAGGTATGTGTTGCTCTAGAAAAGGTTGAAACCAGTTCCCTGA
AATTATTCCCCTATCTATCATTGATAGATATAAAAGTCTATCATTGATAGAGTAATTCTGTAAATCTATT
TCTTAAACTTCTTAAATTCTACTTTTATAGTTAGTCTTTTTTTTAGTTTTAAAACACCAAGAACTTAGTT
TCGAATAAACACACATAAACAAACAAAACTAGTGGATCCCCCGGGCTGCAGGAATTCGATATCAAGCTTA
TGAGATCTAAAGGTGAAGAATTATTCACTGGTGTTGTCCCAATTTTGGTTGAATTAGATGGTGATGTTAA
TGGTCACAAATTTTCTGTCTCCGGTGAAGGTGAAGGTGATGCTACTTACGGTAAATTGACCTTAAAATTT
ATTTGTACTACTGGTAAATTGCCAGTTCCATGGCCAACCTTAGTCACTACTTTAGGTTATGGTTTGATGT
GTTTTGCTAGATACCCAGATCATATGAAACAACATGACTTTTTCAAGTCTGCCATGCCAGAAGGTTATGT
TCAAGAAAGAACTATTTTTTTCAAAGATGACGGTAACTACAAGACCAGAGCTGAAGTCAAGTTTGAAGGT
GATACCTTAGTTAATAGAATCGAATTAAAAGGTATTGATTTTAAAGAAGATGGTAACATTTTAGGTCACA
AATTGGAATACAACTATAACTCTCACAATGTTTACATCATGGCTGACAAACAAAAGAATGGTATCAAAGT
TAACTTCAAAATTAGACACAACATTGAAGATGGTTCTGTTCAATTAGCTGACCATTATCAACAAAATACT
CCAATTGGTGATGGTCCAGTCTTGTTACCAGACAACCATTACTTATCCTATCAATCTAAGTTATCCAAAG
ATCCAAACGAAAAGAGAGACCACATGGTCTTGTTAGAATTTGTTACTGCTGCTGGTATTACCCATGGTAT
GGATGAATTGTACAAAGGATCCTAACTCGAGACAGGCCCCTTTTCCTTTGTCTATATCATGTAATTAGTT
ATGTCACGCTTACATTCACGCCCTCCTCCCACATCCGCTCTAACCGAAAAGGAAGGAGTTAGACAACCTG
AAGTCTAGGTCCCTATTTATTTTTTTTAATAGTTATGTTAGTATTAAGAACGTTATTTATATTTCAAATT
TTTCTTTTTTTTCTGTACAAACGCGTGTACGCATGTAACATTATACTGAAAACCTTGCTTGAGAAGGTTT
TGGGACGCTCGAAGGCTTTAATTTGCAAGGTTCGCAGTTTACACTCTCATCGTCGCTCTCATCATCGCTT
CCGTTGTTGTTTTCCTTAGTAGCGTCTGCTTGGTACCCAGCTTCGGCCGTATTTACAGATAACGATGTCG
TTATTATATATATATATATATATTGTCACTTGTACCCAGCTTTTGTTCCCTTTAGTGAGGGTTAATTTCG
AGCTTGGCGTAATCATGGTCATAGCTGTTTCCTGTGTGAAATTGTTATCCGCTCACAACAGCTGAGAAGC
GGTCAGCAAGAAGAAAATCGAATAATCAGTTTCAATGAATATAGACGTAACAAAGGCACAAAAAAGAAAA
CAAGTAGATATGTCATACATATATATATATTTCAGGCAGCAAGTGACCATCAACCAGGAAGTGTGAAATA
GCAAAGAACTGTTTACTTCTTCAGACTTAGAAAGCTCTTCCCATAGGAGAAAGCAACTGCTTTCCTTTGT
AGTAATTGATTGTCTTTTCAGCCCTTGACGCAACACCGTCCGCTGTGAAATCGAACAATTTGTAAATTTC
AGGCGCGCCATCCTGCAGGCATTAATGAATCGGCCAACGCGCGGGGAGAGGCGGTTTGCGTATTGGGCGC
TCTTCCGCTTCCTCGCTCACTGACTCGCTGCGCTCGGTCGTTCGGCTGCGGCGAGCGGTATCAGCTCACT
CAAAGGCGGTAATACGGTTATCCACAGAATCAGGGGATAACGCAGGAAAGAACATGTGAGCAAAAGGCCA
GCAAAAGGCCAGGAACCGTAAAAAGGCCGCGTTGCTGGCGTTTTTCCATAGGCTCCGCCCCCCTGACGAG
CATCACAAAAATCGACGCTCAAGTCAGAGGTGGCGAAACCCGACAGGACTATAAAGATACCAGGCGTTTC
CCCCTGGAAGCTCCCTCGTGCGCTCTCCTGTTCCGACCCTGCCGCTTACCGGATACCTGTCCGCCTTTCT
CCCTTCGGGAAGCGTGGCGCTTTCTCATAGCTCACGCTGTAGGTATCTCAGTTCGGTGTAGGTCGTTCGC
TCCAAGCTGGGCTGTGTGCACGAACCCCCCGTTCAGCCCGACCGCTGCGCCTTATCCGGTAACTATCGTC
TTGAGTCCAACCCGGTAAGACACGACTTATCGCCACTGGCAGCAGCCACTGGTAACAGGATTAGCAGAGC
GAGGTATGTAGGCGGTGCTACAGAGTTCTTGAAGTGGTGGCCTAACTACGGCTACACTAGAAGAACAGTA
TTTGGTATCTGCGCTCTGCTGAAGCCAGTTACCTTCGGAAAAAGAGTTGGTAGCTCTTGATCCGGCAAAC
AAACCACCGCTGGTAGCGGTGGTTTTTTTGTTTGCAAGCAGCAGATTACGCGCAGAAAAAAAGGATCTCA
AGAAGATCCTTTGATCTTTTGTTTAAACCTACGGGGTCTGACGCTCAGTGGAACGAAAACTCACGTTAAG
GGATTTTGGTCATGAGATTATCAAAAAGGATCTTCACCTAGATCCTTTTAAATTAAAAATGAAGTTTTAA
ATCAATCTAAAGTATATATGAGTAAACTTGGTCTGACAGTTACCAATGCTTAATCAGTGAGGCACCTATC
TCAGCGATCTGTCTATTTCGTTCATCCATAGTTGCCTGACTCCCCGTCGTGTAGATAACTACGATACGGG
AGGGCTTACCATCTGGCCCCAGTGCTGCAATGATACCGCGAGACCCACGCTCACCGGCTCCAGATTTATC
AGCAATAAACCAGCCAGCCGGAAGGGCCGAGCGCAGAAGTGGTCCTGCAACTTTATCCGCCTCCATCCAG
TCTATTAATTGTTGCCGGGAAGCTAGAGTAAGTAGTTCGCCAGTTAATAGTTTGCGCAACGTTGTTGCCA
TTGCTACAGGCATCGTGGTGTCACGCTCGTCGTTTGGTATGGCTTCATTCAGCTCCGGTTCCCAACGATC
AAGGCGAGTTACATGATCCCCCATGTTGTGCAAAAAAGCGGTTAGCTCCTTCGGTCCTCCGATGGTTGTC
AGAAGTAAGTTGGCCGCAGTGTTATCACTCATGGTTATGGCAGCACTGCATAATTCTCTTACTGTCATGC
CATCCGTAAGATGCTTTTCTGTGACTGGTGAGTACTCAACCAAGTCATTCTGAGAATAGTGTATGCGGCG
ACCGAGTTGCTCTTGCCCGGCGTCAATACGGGATAATACCGCGCCACATAGCAGAACTTTAAAAGTGCTC
ATCATTGGAAAACGTTCTTCGGGGCGAAAACTCTCAAGGATCTTACCGCTGTTGAGATCCAGTTCGATGT
AACCCACTCGTGCACCCAACTGATCTTCAGCATCTTTTACTTTCACCAGCGTTTCTGGGTGAGCAAAAAC
AGGAAGGCAAAATGCCGCAAAAAAGGGAATAAGGGCGACACGGAAATGTTGAATACTCATACTCTTCCTT
TTTCAATATTATTGAAGCATTTATCAGGGTTATTGTCTCATGAGCGGATACATATTTGAATGTATTTAGA
AAAATAAACAAATAGGGGTTCCGCGCACATTTCCCCGAAAAGTGCCACCTGACGTCGAAAGAACGCGGCA
TTAGCAACATTTGCGAAGCGAACGATTTTGCGAACTGCTATTAATTAATTGGCGCGCCTGTGAAGATCAC
AAGGTTTTGCATTGAGGATAGTATAGAAGCAAGAATCATTGAATTACAGGAAAAAAAGGCAAATATGATT
CATGCTACAATAAACCAAGATGAAGCTGCCATTAGCAGACTAACGCCAGCCGATTTACAGTTCTTATTCA
ATAACTAATATTTTATTCTCTTATTATATATTATTCTCGGAGTTTTTAAGTGACATCACCCGAAAAGAAG
CTAAGTCTTTCTCCTAATTCATATTTAATTATTGTACATGGACATATGCATATCATACGTAATGCTCAAC
CTTAAGCTGCTGCGGAGCTTCCACGAGCACCAGCACCTGAAGCAACTAGACTTATTTGCGCTTGAGTTAG
TTCTATACTTGGCAGTGGAAGTTTGTCATTATGAGTTGGTGGAGGTAAAAATCCAACCTTGTTTAAAAAT
GCAATATATATACCAACCTCTTCTGGAGTAACACCTATTCCATTAGACCAATCAACACCTGTCCATGCGG
TGTCTTTCTTTAAAGATGCCACGGCGTTCCTATCGTCTAGTTCCGGAGCTTTGGTACTTTCAGGTAAGTT
GTCTAAGACCATGTGTAGCAAAGGATACAACGCATTTTCTTCATTCCTGTCAATAACAGACGCCTCCAAT
GATTTCTTCCATTTAGAATAGCTTTCGATTTCGACATCGTAACCATAATCGTGTAAAGTATACAAGTAGT
CTTTGAATAATATTCTTGGGTGACCCGTTACTTGAGCAACGGCCAATTCATTTTCTTTGGGAGGATTCAA
AGACGTAGCAACAACAACACGAGCAACATGATCTACTGGAACCATATTCACGGAATTTTCGATGTCTGGA
ATCTTACCTAATTGGACTGAACCTTTCAAAAATCTCAATAAGAAATCATCTGTGTTTGAAGAACCATTGG
CAGAGGCACCTGTTACGTAACCTGGTCTGACAATACACCCACGTAGGCCCCTTTCACCTGCACGTCTAAT
GATGTACTCAGCAGCCCATTTGGACTGACCATATCCACCAGTGAGCCCGCTTGCAGAGTCCATTAAATCG
TCTGATTCTAAAATGCCTGGCTTCCCTTCGCTAACAAGTTTATCTGACAAATTAAAGTAGTATTCAGTGT
CAAGAGTAGAAGTGGAGGAAACAAAGTCAAAGAACTTTGGCTTGCCGACGGCGGCTAAGCTCATAACATT
GATAGTTGAAATAACATTTGGATCTCTCAATTTGGCGTATGGATAAACCCAGTGAACTAACGCACCATTA
TGGATAATTATATCAACTGTGTTTGCCAAATCCATCCACTTCTCATCTGAAAGACCAAATTGGCTTTTAG
ATAAATCGCCTAATACAACTTTAATATTTGAGGCAAATTTTTCGTTCCAAGTACCATAGGTGATACCTGC
CTTTTGTAATCTTGCAAATGCAGCTTCTTCATCCTTGGCCCTGACGTGGGCAAACACTTTGAAACTGTAG
TTCTTTGGAGAACGTCCTAACAAATCTGCAAGGATGTAGGAGCCCAGAAATCCTGTGACACCAGTAACAA
ACACATTAATTGTTGTTTTTCCTTCGGCACTATTAGGTTCAACAAAATATTCACGAGAGGGGTACGAACT
TGGTAGCGTCTCAACCAATTTCTTGGCGTCTTCCGCATAATTTGCAGTGACATTTTCGACGACCTCACCT
TGAGATGATCCACCCGATGATTTAATTCTGTCAATTTCCGCGGCAAAGGCCTTTATCGTTGGATACTTGA
AAATTGTGCCCAATGGTAAATCAACTTGCAGCTTTTTCTTTAAGGTAAAAATCATTTTGGTAGCCAAGAT
AGAATGACCACCTAAATCGAAAAACGAATCATCTGGTGATACAGATGCTGGCTTGGTAGGTAATATACTT
AACCATAAGTCTCTAACCTCGCGCTCAACATTGGTAAACTGAGAGTCGTCAGTTTCAGAAACTGTATTTT
CAGCTACCAAATTTAATTGCTTGGGAGTTGGGAATTGAAGTTTAGGCTTATCAACTTTACCATTTGGATT
CAATGGTAGTTTATCCATAACCACAATCAAGGAAGGCATAGCATAGCTAGCCAATCTTTTCTTTAAGAAA
GTCCTGATGTCCTTGGATAAAAGATGGTAACCGATTAAGCCCTTAACTATAGGGTCAGTTTCAACCTCCT
TTGGAACATCACTTTGGAACTTAGACAAGTCATCTGGCTTGTCAAATCTTGGGACCATAAATGTGATCAA
TGTTGGCTCATTGTCGGCATTTTTGCGAACTAAAGTAATGTTTTCTCTTACCAATGGATGTTGGGAAATG
TGCGTATCTATTTCTCCTAATTCGATTCTGAACCCACGAATTTTAACTTGATCATCAGCCCTACCGCAAC
ATTCACAGTCACCGTTTGGTAGATAACGACCTAAATCACCCGTTCTGTACAATCTATCTCTTGGACCTAA
CCAGAATTGTCTCCAAGGTTCACCATTATCCTTATCCAAATAATTCCAGTGATCTTTTTCAACAAACCAG
TTGTTCACAAATTTTTCTTTATTCAATTCTGGTAATCCTCTATAACCTTCGGCCAAACCACCTGCACGAA
CATAAATCTCACCTATTTCGCCAATACCACATATTTGAGTACGGTCGTTCCTGTTAACAACTAATAGCTG
AACGTTCAACATACCTTTACCAGCAGGCATGACATCTTTCAATTTTTTCAAAAAGTTTGGATCGTCATTT
TTTGATTTAACTTCGAAATAAGAAACTGCACGCTGTGTTTCAGTAGTACCGTACATATTAACAATACGGC
AATTTTCTGCCAAGGTTTGTAACCTCAGACAATCACGTTTTGTTAAAATGTCACCCACAAAGAACGCATG
ATGTAACTTAGGGAATGGTGTAGTAGCTTGGGCAGTAAGTAATTGACCCATGGCAGGTGTTAAATGGGTA
ACTGTGCAACCATACTTACTCATCCATTCCGCTAAACGGCCCGGTGTACCAATATCATCTTGAGTAGGGA
CATACAATTGGGCACCTAAAAATAATGGTGTAAACATATCTCTTTGAATTGGATCATGTGCAATACCGCT
CAGCATTGTGAATTTATCATTTTCTGTTAAGTTGAACCTTTTGGACATCCAATTGAAATAATAAGCCAAG
GAAAAATGTCTACCAAGAACACCCTTAGGAATACCTTCGGAACCAGATGTGAAAGATAGGGTTGGGTTGG
AATCTGGTCCAACTACAACACCTGTTCTGGTGTCTTTGTAGTGATCGTATGGAGCCAAAACATCCTCGCC
ATTGTCCAATTTGCCACCTTCAATAGTACCATTTTCTTGAATAGCGATGGAATTGATTCTTGAAACAATC
TCCAATTCATCATTGATGTAATCTTCTACTAATTGATCCAATTGTCCAGCAGCTCTAATAACAATCAACC
CACGTGGTTTAGCAACACCTAAGTAAATGGTTTGTCTGGCTGGGGGATATGCAGGGTCGATAACTGAAAA
GGTTGCGCCAGCTTTCAAGACACCCATCACACATACCATCAAATCCACACCCCTAGAAGAATAGATCATC
ACTACATCACCTCTTTTGATACCTGTTTTAATCAAATAATGGGCAACTATGTTAGAAGTGCGGTTGATGT
CGCGATAAGTGAAAGAACGGGACTTGTCGGAATTTAGTGTTGGAGTCTCCACAACACAGGTTCTCTCTGG
GAAGGCTTCAGCATTGTCCTGGAAAATGTCGTGAATACACCCCACGAAATCGCACCAGCCCAAGTTCTTA
GTTGGATCAGGTAAACTATCCTTGGATGATGCGGTGATCAGAGAGATTTTAGTTATGCAATTGGATGGAT
CGCTTAGCGCAGCAGTCAAATATTGAGTAAATTGGTCCGCAACAATGGTTACTCTTTCATTCGAATACAG
TAAGCTGTTATAAATTAAGTTCAAAACATGCGCATTATTACTGGTATCCAAATTCAAAGCAAAGTCCACT
AAATGATGCTTGAACTCGTCTAATTTGAAATCTTGGTTTTCCAAAAAGGCCAAACGGAACAACTGAGGGG
TCCTTTCCAAGTCTTGGCAACTTTGAATTTTTTCAGCTAGCTCGTCAAAGGAAAAATTGGCCTCAATAGA
ATTGAGCTTGTTCAACTCATTGTTAATTGTAGAATACAGCTCATTAAATGACCACGTTGGTTGAATATTG
AATCTTAAGATTTTGTTATTCGCAATATAAAGAACAATATCATCGTCACCAGTTACTCTATATATCAATG
CAGCCCATACACTCAAAGCGACAGCGTATTTGTTAGAAAAACTATCATGAGGCACATCGAGCTGAGGTAG
CTGTAACGAATATGTAGCTTGTTTCGTATAAGGTTCTTGTTGTGGGCGTAAAAAGTCATGTGGTAACACT
GAAAGAGTTGGATTATCCAACTTCTCTATCCAGACCTTTTCGTTAGTCATTAGTGAGTAACTCTGTGATA
TGTCTCTATAATTAGCAGTTTTTCACTGAAATTCCAGGAAAGGTAATAAACTCAGATTTTTTTTTATACT
ATTGGCTGCTTGTTACTTATATATCTTGAACTTCTCCCAGCGGGTCTTCAAATACATTTGGGCGATGTTC
ATGTTCATTAGGCAGGTATTTC
Features (pLannotate 1.2.2; 18 found; start..end, strand, type, name):
    117..195     -  CDS            lacZα (fragment): LacZα fragment of β-galactosidase; lacZ fragment
    198..216     +  promoter       T7 promoter: promoter for bacteriophage T7 RNA polymerase
    737..753     +  protein_bind   tet operator (fragment): bacterial operator O1 for the tetR and tetA genes tetracycline repressor TetR
    752..867     +  promoter       GAP promoter (fragment): S. cerevisiae TDH3; promoter for glyceraldehyde-3-phosphate dehydrogenase
    867..911     +  misc_feature   MCS (fragment): pBluescript multiple cloning site
    910..1626    +  CDS            mCitrine: mCitrine is a basic (constitutively fluorescent) yellow fluorescent protein published in 2001, derived from Aequorea victoria.
   1667..1916    +  terminator     CYC1 terminator: S. cerevisiae CYC1; transcription terminator for CYC1
   2038..2055    -  promoter       LEU2 promoter (fragment): S. cerevisiae LEU2
   2079..2097    -  promoter       T3 promoter: promoter for bacteriophage T3 RNA polymerase
   2142..2158    -  protein_bind   lac operator: The lac repressor binds to the lac operator to inhibit transcription in E. coli. This inhibition can be relieved by adding lactose or isopropyl-β-D-thiogalactopyranoside (IPTG). lac repressor encoded by lacI
   2162..2452    -  CDS            YBW6_YEAST (fragment): Protein uncertain: Swiss-Prot protein existence level 5. From Saccharomyces cerevisiae (strain ATCC 204508 / S288c) (Baker's yeast).
   2469..2520    -  CDS            lacI (fragment): lac repressor; lacI; The lac repressor binds to the lac operator to inhibit transcription in E. coli. This inhibition can be relieved by adding lactose or isopropyl-β-D-thiogalactopyranoside (IPTG).
   2703..3291    -  rep_origin     ori: high-copy-number ColE1/pMB1/pBR322/pUC origin of replication
   3470..4330    -  CDS            AmpR: β-lactamase; bla; confers resistance to ampicillin, carbenicillin, and related antibiotics
   4331..4435    -  promoter       AmpR promoter: bla
   4537..4695    +  CDS            RAD16 (fragment): RAD16_YEAST - Experimental evidence at protein level: Swiss-Prot protein existence level 1. Component of the global genome repair (GGR) complex which promotes global genome nucleotide excision repair (GG-NER) which removes DNA damage from nontranscribing DNA. Involved in differential repair of DNA after UV damage. Will repair preferentially the MAT-alpha locus compared with the HML-alpha locus. From Saccharomyces cerevisiae (strain ATCC 204508 / S288c) (Baker's yeast).
   4832..9010    -  CDS            LYS2: alpha-aminoadipate reductase, required for lysine biosynthesis; S. cerevisiae LYS2; yeast auxotrophic marker
   9011..58      -  promoter       LYS2 promoter (across the origin): S. cerevisiae LYS2
