[The description below was written by a language model from this plasmid's Addgene catalogue record and pLannotate feature annotations shown in this document.]
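Description:
pCL27-decoder is a 9.2 kb yeast expression and synthetic biology plasmid built by Gibson assembly on the pRG207 backbone. In E. coli it is maintained through a ColE1/pUC-type origin and an ampicillin resistance gene (the catalogue nevertheless lists it as low copy). In Saccharomyces cerevisiae it is selected through the full-length LYS2 gene, which encodes alpha-aminoadipate reductase, expressed from its own promoter to complement lysine auxotrophy. No yeast replication origin (CEN/ARS or 2μ) is annotated. Short fragments of yeast genomic sequence next to LYS2, including a RAD16 fragment, are consistent with an integrating design, but the record does not state the mode of maintenance.

The 1.7 kb synthetic insert is Pfus1tet-citrine-tCyc1, which sits between the T7 and T3 promoter sites inherited from the pBluescript-type cloning region. The hybrid Pfus1tet promoter drives the yellow fluorescent protein mCitrine, and transcription ends at the CYC1 terminator. The annotation detects a tet operator fragment and a short stretch matching the TDH3 (GAP) promoter just upstream of the coding sequence. The pheromone-responsive FUS1-derived portion named in the catalogue is not itself annotated. According to the record, this arrangement makes Citrine inducible by alpha-factor and repressible by TetR, so fluorescence reports the combined state of the mating pheromone pathway and TetR. TetR is not encoded on this plasmid and must be supplied from elsewhere.

The construct serves as the fluorescent output module of a rationally engineered circuit for decoding transient intracellular signals in yeast. The depositor and repository sequences carry the same features and differ only in their numbering start point.
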