Addgene plasmid #159449: pCL27-decoder
Purpose: Insert: Pfus1tet-citrine-tCyc1. The fluorescent protein Citrine is inducible by alpha-factor and repressible by TetR. Backbone: pRG207 (addGene). Marker:Lys2.
Depositing lab: Joerg Stelling. Depositing organization: ETH Zurich (Swiss Federal Institute of Technology). Publication: A rationally engineered decoder of transient intracellular signals. Lormeau C, Rudolf F, Stelling J. Nat Commun. 2021 Mar 25;12(1):1886. doi: 10.1038/s41467-021-22190-4. PubMed 33767179.
Backbone
  Vector backbone: pRG207
  Backbone manufacturer: addgene
  Backbone size w/o insert (bp): 7519
  Total vector size (bp): 9192
  Vector type: Yeast Expression, Synthetic Biology
  Selectable markers: Lys2
Growth in bacteria
  Bacterial resistance: Ampicillin, 100 μg/mL
  Growth temperature: 30°C
  Growth strain: DH5alpha
  Copy number: Low Copy
Gene/Insert
  Gene/Insert name: Pfus1tet-citrine-tCyc1
  Species: Synthetic
  Insert size (bp): 1673
  Promoter: Pfus1tet
  Cloning method: Gibson Cloning
  Sequencing primers: 5′ TAATACGACTCACTATAGGG; 3′ AATTAACCCTCACTAAAGGG
Terms and licenses: Academic/Nonprofit Terms; Industry Terms: Not Available to Industry
How to cite: pCL27-decoder was a gift from Joerg Stelling (Addgene plasmid # 159449 ; http://n2t.net/addgene:159449 ; RRID:Addgene_159449)
